>Addgene plasmid #203374 | Tau BA 12->7 S305N | depositor partial sequence | sequence record 394385 | Construct 12->7 tau BA S305N sequenced with exon7 flag forward primer
CATGACATCGATTACAAGGATGACGATGACAAGGATGGTAAAACGAAGATCGCCACACCGCGGGGAGCAG
CCCCTCCAGGCCAGAAGGGCCAGGCCAACGCCACCAGGATTCCAGCAAAAACCCCGCCCGCTCCAAAGAC
ACCACCCAGCTCTGGTGAACCTCCAAAATCAGGGGATCGCAGCGGCTACAGCAGCCCCGGCTCCCCAGGC
ACTCCCGGCAGCCGCTCCCGCACCCCGTCCCTTCCAACCCCACCCACCCGGGAGCCCAAGAAGGTGGCAG
TGGTCCGTACTCCACCCAAGTCGCCGTCTTCCGCCAAGAGCCGCCTGCAGACAGCCCCCGTGCCCATGCC
AGACCTGAAGAATGTCAAGTCCAAGATCGGCTCCACTGAGAACCTGAAGCACCAGCCGGGAGGCGGGAAG
GTGCAGATAATTAATAAGAAGCTGGATCTTAGCAACGTCCAGTCCAAGTGTGGCTCAAAGGATAATATCA
AACACGTCCCGGGAGGCGGCAATGTGCAAATAGTCTACAAACCAGTTGACCTGAGCAAGGTGACCTCCAA
GTGTGGCTCATTAGGCAACATCCATCATAAACCAGGAGGTGGCCAGGTGGAAGTAAAATCTGAGAAGCTT
GACTTCAAGGACAGAGTCCAGTCGAAGATTGGGTCCCTGGACAATATCACCCACGTCCCTGGCGGAGGAA
ATAAAAAGGTAAAGGGGGTAGGGTGGGTTG
