[The description below was written by a language model from this plasmid's Addgene catalogue record.]
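Description:
Tau BA 12->7 S305N is a mammalian expression plasmid built on the pcDNA 3.1 backbone and carrying human MAPT (microtubule-associated protein tau) sequence with an internal FLAG tag. It is propagated in E. coli under ampicillin selection; the copy number is recorded as unknown. No feature table accompanies the record, so other backbone elements, such as the bacterial origin, polyadenylation signal or any mammalian selection marker, cannot be confirmed here, although pcDNA 3.1 vectors generally carry such parts.

The promoter driving the insert is listed as "CMVf", presumably a form of the strong constitutive cytomegalovirus immediate-early promoter commonly used for expression in transfected mammalian cells. The insert bears the S305N substitution, and MAPT's listed aliases include FTDP-17, the frontotemporal dementia with parkinsonism linked to chromosome 17 that is caused by tau mutations. The "12->7" in the name, together with the associated study on how FTDP-17 mutants affect circular tau RNAs, suggests that the construct is designed to produce a circular RNA formed by backsplicing of tau exon 12 to exon 7. However, the record does not spell out the exon content, the flanking sequences that would drive circularisation, or the meaning of "BA". An internal FLAG tag would allow detection of any protein translated from the tau sequence by anti-FLAG antibodies, though its exact position is not given.

The stated purpose is transfection and in vitro assay, consistent with use in cultured cells to compare the behaviour of this disease-associated mutant with that of other tau constructs.
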