Addgene plasmid #203374: Tau BA 12->7 S305N
Purpose: For transfection and in vitro assay
Depositing lab: Stefan Stamm. Depositing organization: University of Kentucky. Publication: Influence of FTDP-17 mutants on circular tau RNAs. Margvelani G, Welden JR, Maquera AA, Van Eyk JE, Murray C, Miranda Sardon SC, Stamm S. Biochim Biophys Acta Mol Basis Dis. 2024 Apr;1870(4):167036. doi: 10.1016/j.bbadis.2024.167036. Epub 2024 Jan 28. PubMed 38286213.
Backbone
  Vector backbone: pcDNA 3.1
  Vector type: Mammalian Expression
Growth in bacteria
  Bacterial resistance: Ampicillin, 100 μg/mL
  Growth temperature: 37°C
  Growth strain: NEB Stable
  Copy number: Unknown
Gene/Insert
  Gene/Insert name: MAPT (alt name: Tau (with internal FLAG-tag))
  Species: H. sapiens (human)
  Mutation: S305N
  Entrez Gene: MAPT (a.k.a. DDPAC, FTD1, FTDP-17, MAPTL, MSTD, MTBT1, MTBT2, PPND, PPP1R103, TAU, Tau-PHF6, tau-40)
  Promoter: CMVf
  Cloning method: Unknown
Terms and licenses: Academic/Nonprofit Terms; Industry Terms: Not Available to Industry
Depositor comments: Please visit https://doi.org/10.1101/2023.09.08.556913 for bioRxiv preprint.
How to cite: Tau BA 12->7 S305N was a gift from Stefan Stamm (Addgene plasmid # 203374 ; http://n2t.net/addgene:203374 ; RRID:Addgene_203374)
